Addgene plasmid #29705: pCR-Blunt II-TOPO-PTPRD
Depositing lab: Todd Waldman. Depositing organization: Georgetown University. Publication: Mutational inactivation of PTPRD in glioblastoma multiforme and malignant melanoma. Solomon DA, Kim JS, Cronin JC, Sibenaller Z, Ryken T, Rosenberg SA, Ressom H, Jean W, Bigner D, Yan H, Samuels Y, Waldman T. Cancer Res. 2008 Dec 15. 68(24):10300-6. 10.1158/0008-5472.CAN-08-3272 PubMed 19074898.
Backbone
  Vector backbone: pCR-Blunt II-TOPO
  Backbone manufacturer: Invitrogen
  Backbone size w/o insert (bp): 3519
  Vector type: cloning vector
  Selectable markers: Zeocin
Growth in bacteria
  Bacterial resistance: Kanamycin, 50 μg/mL
  Growth temperature: 37°C
  Growth strain: DH5alpha
  Copy number: High Copy
Gene/Insert
  Gene/Insert name: Protein tyrosine phosphatase receptor-type delta (alt names: PTPRD; PTP delta)
  Species: H. sapiens (human)
  Insert size (bp): 5041
  Mutation: none
  GenBank ID: BC106714
  Entrez Gene: PTPRD (a.k.a. HPTP, HPTPD, HPTPDELTA, PTPD, R-PTP-delta, RPTPDELTA)
  Cloning method: TOPO Cloning
  Sequencing primers: 5′ M13-Fwd, T7; 3′ M13-Rev, SP6
Resource information
  A portion of this plasmid was derived from a plasmid made by: received from Open Biosystems, is a clone from the IMAGE Consortium
Terms and licenses: Academic/Nonprofit Terms; Industry Terms: Not Available to Industry
How to cite: pCR-Blunt II-TOPO-PTPRD was a gift from Todd Waldman (Addgene plasmid # 29705 ; http://n2t.net/addgene:29705 ; RRID:Addgene_29705)
