[The description below was written by a language model from this plasmid's Addgene catalogue record.]
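Description:
pCR-Blunt II-TOPO-PTPRD is a bacterial cloning plasmid that carries the human cDNA for protein tyrosine phosphatase receptor-type delta (PTPRD, also called PTP delta) in the commercial pCR-Blunt II-TOPO backbone. The backbone is about 3.5 kb and the insert about 5.0 kb, giving a construct of roughly 8.6 kb. It is maintained at high copy in standard E. coli cloning strains under kanamycin selection, and the record also lists Zeocin as a selectable marker, consistent with the dual-resistance design of this vector family. The insert was introduced by TOPO cloning, in which vector-bound topoisomerase ligates a blunt-ended fragment directly into the cloning site. The record notes that part of the plasmid derives from an IMAGE Consortium clone obtained from a commercial supplier.

The PTPRD sequence is recorded as wild type, with no mutations, and corresponds to a human full-length cDNA GenBank entry. The cloning site is flanked by M13 forward and T7 priming sites on one side and M13 reverse and SP6 sites on the other, which allow the insert to be sequenced from both ends. The record lists no tags, reporters or eukaryotic promoter, and the vector is classed purely as a cloning vector, so the plasmid is best regarded as a source or shuttle template for the PTPRD coding sequence rather than an expression construct. No feature table was supplied, so insert orientation and exact element positions cannot be stated. The associated study examined mutational inactivation of PTPRD in glioblastoma multiforme and malignant melanoma, so this clone most likely provided the wild-type reference sequence for subcloning or mutagenesis in work on PTPRD as a candidate tumour suppressor.
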