>Addgene plasmid #29705 | pCR-Blunt II-TOPO-PTPRD | addgene partial sequence | sequence record 31846 | 29705 with M13pUC-fwd
ACGACTCACTATAGGGCGAATTGGGCCCTCTAGATGCATGCTCGAGCGGCCGCCAGTGTGATGGATATCT
GCAGAATTCGCCCTTCACCCCGGAGGCAGTGATTCCAAGCTGCTCGCGCACGCTGCTGCCAAGCTGCAGG
ATGGTGCACGTAGCCAGGCTGCTGCTGCTGCTCCTCACTTTCTTCCTCCGCACGGATGCTGAGACACCTC
CAAGGTTTACACGAACACCCGTTGATCAGACAGGGGTCTCTGGCGGAGTTGCCTCTTTCATCTGCCAAGC
TACGGGAGACCCAAGACCTAAAATTGTCTGGAACAAAAAAGGAAAGAAAGTCAGCAATCAGAGATTTGAG
GTAATAGAGTTTGACGATGGGTCTGGATCAGTTCTCAGAATACAACCCTTACGGACTCCGAGGGATGAGG
CCATTTATGAATGTGTGGCCTCAAATAATGTGGGAGAAATAAGTGTATCCACCAGACTCACAGTTTTGCG
GGAAGATCAAATTCCCAGGGGCTTCCCTACCATTGACATGGGCCCACAGTTGAAGGTGGTTGAGCGTACT
CGCACGGCCACCATGCTTTGTGCAGCCAGTGGTAATCCGGATCCAGAAATCACTTGGTTTAAAGATTTCT
TACCTGTGGACACAAGCAACAACAATGGTCGTATTAAGCAGTTACGATCAGAATCTATTGGTGGTACACC
AATAAGAGGAGCCCTTCAGATTGAGCAGAGTGAAGAGTCTGACCAAGGAAAATATGAGTGTGTTGCCACC
AACAGCGCGGGCACTCGCTATTCCGCTCCTGCCAATTTATATGTCAGAGAGCTGCGAGAAGTTCGCCGTG
TCCCACCAAGATTCTCTATCCCACCCACTAATCATGAAATCATGCC
